>Addgene plasmid #239767 | pcDNA3.1(+)_Nav1.6(K1546TAG, Y371C)-HA | addgene full sequence | sequence record 477107 | Addgene NGS Result
GACGGATCGGGAGATCTCCCGATCCCCTATGGTGCACTCTCAGTACAATCTGCTCTGATGCCGCATAGTT
AAGCCAGTATCTGCTCCCTGCTTGTGTGTTGGAGGTCGCTGAGTAGTGCGCGAGCAAAATTTAAGCTACA
ACAAGGCAAGGCTTGACCGACAATTGCATGAAGAATCTGCTTAGGGTTAGGCGTTTTGCGCTGCTTCGCG
ATGTACGGGCCAGATATACGCGTTGACATTGATTATTGACTAGTTATTAATAGTAATCAATTACGGGGTC
ATTAGTTCATAGCCCATATATGGAGTTCCGCGTTACATAACTTACGGTAAATGGCCCGCCTGGCTGACCG
CCCAACGACCCCCGCCCATTGACGTCAATAATGACGTATGTTCCCATAGTAACGCCAATAGGGACTTTCC
ATTGACGTCAATGGGTGGAGTATTTACGGTAAACTGCCCACTTGGCAGTACATCAAGTGTATCATATGCC
AAGTACGCCCCCTATTGACGTCAATGACGGTAAATGGCCCGCCTGGCATTATGCCCAGTACATGACCTTA
TGGGACTTTCCTACTTGGCAGTACATCTACGTATTAGTCATCGCTATTACCATGGTGATGCGGTTTTGGC
AGTACATCAATGGGCGTGGATAGCGGTTTGACTCACGGGGATTTCCAAGTCTCCACCCCATTGACGTCAA
TGGGAGTTTGTTTTGGCACCAAAATCAACGGGACTTTCCAAAATGTCGTAACAACTCCGCCCCATTGACG
CAAATGGGCGGTAGGCGTGTACGGTGGGAGGTCTATATAAGCAGAGCTCTCTGGCTAACTAGAGAACCCA
CTGCTTACTGGCTTATCGAAATTAATACGACTCACTATAGGGAGACCCAAGCTGGCTAGCGTTTAAACTT
AAGCTTGGTACCGAGCTCGGATCCACTAGTCCAGTGTGGTGGAATTCGCCACCATGGCTGCACGGCTGCT
GGCACCTCCTGGCCCCGATTCCTTTAAGCCTTTCACACCTGAGAGCCTGGCTAACATCGAGAGAAGAATT
GCCGAGTCCAAGCTGAAGAAGCCTCCCAAGGCCGATGGCTCTCACAGAGAGGACGACGAGGATTCTAAGC
CTAAGCCCAATAGCGATCTGGAGGCCGGCAAGTCCCTGCCTTTCATCTACGGCGACATCCCACAGGGCCT
GGTGGCCGTGCCACTGGAGGACTTTGACCCCTATTACCTGACCCAGAAGACATTTGTGGTGCTGAATCGG
GGCAAGACACTGTTCCGCTTCTCTGCCACCCCCGCCCTGTATATCCTGTCCCCTTTCAACCTGATCCGCA
GAATCGCCATCAAGATCCTGATCCACTCCGTGTTCTCTATGATCATCATGTGCACAATCCTGACCAATTG
CGTGTTCATGACCTTCTCCAATCCACCAGAGTGGAGCAAGAATGTGGAGTACACCTTCACAGGCATCTAC
ACCTTTGAGTCTCTGGTGAAGATCATCGCCCGGGGCTTTTGCATCGACGGCTTCACCTTTCTGAGAGACC
CATGGAACTGGCTGGACTTTAGCGTGATCATGATGGCCTACATCACCGAGTTTGTGAATCTGGGCAACGT
GAGCGCCCTGCGGACATTCCGGGTGCTGCGCGCCCTGAAGACCATCTCTGTGATCCCTGGCCTGAAGACA
ATCGTGGGCGCCCTGATCCAGTCCGTGAAGAAGCTGTCCGACGTGATGATCCTGACCGTGTTCTGCCTGT
CCGTGTTTGCCCTGATCGGCCTGCAGCTGTTCATGGGCAACCTGAGGAACAAGTGCGTGGTGTGGCCAAT
CAACTTTAATGAGAGCTATCTGGAGAACGGCACCAGAGGCTTCGATTGGGAGGAGTACATCAACAACAAG
ACCAATTTCTATATGGTGCCTGGCATGCTGGAGCCACTGCTGTGCGGCAACTCCTCTGATGCCGGCCAGT
GCCCCGAGGGCTTTCAGTGCATGAAGGCCGGCAGAAATCCTAATTATGGCTACACCTCTTTTGACACCTT
TTCCTGGGCCTTTCTGGCCCTGTTCAGACTGATGACCCAGGACTGCTGGGAGAACCTGTACCAGCTGACC
CTGAGAGCCGCCGGCAAGACCTACATGATCTTCTTTGTGCTGGTAATCTTCGTGGGCTCCTTCTACCTGG
TGAACCTGATCCTGGCCGTGGTGGCCATGGCCTACGAGGAGCAGAACCAGGCCACCCTGGAGGAGGCCGA
GCAGAAGGAGGCCGAGTTCAAGGCCATGCTGGAGCAGCTGAAGAAGCAGCAGGAGGAGGCCCAGGCCGCC
GCCATGGCCACATCCGCCGGCACCGTGAGCGAGGACGCCATCGAGGAGGAGGGCGAGGATGGCGTGGGCT
CCCCCCGGTCTTCTAGCGAGCTGTCCAAGCTGTCCTCTAAGTCCGCCAAGGAGAGGCGGAATCGGAGAAA
GAAGCGGAAGCAGAAGGAGCTGTCCGAGGGCGAGGAGAAGGGCGATCCAGAGAAGGTGTTCAAGAGCGAG
TCCGAGGATGGCATGAGACGGAAGGCCTTTCGCCTGCCTGACAATAGAATCGGCAGGAAGTTTTCCATCA
TGAATCAGAGCCTGCTGTCCATCCCTGGCAGCCCTTTCCTGTCCCGGCACAATTCCAAGTCCAGCATCTT
CTCTTTTCGCGGCCCTGGCAGATTCCGCGATCCAGGCTCCGAGAACGAGTTTGCCGATGACGAGCACAGC
ACCGTGGAGGAGTCCGAGGGCCGGAGAGACTCCCTGTTTATCCCTATCCGCGCCCGGGAGCGCAGATCCT
CTTACTCCGGCTACTCCGGCTATTCTCAGTGCTCCAGATCTTCTCGGATCTTTCCATCTCTGCGGAGATC
CGTGAAGAGAAACTCCACCGTGGACTGTAATGGCGTGGTGAGCCTGATCGGCCCCGGCTCCCACATCGGC
AGACTGCTGCCAGAGGCCACCACCGAGGTGGAGATCAAGAAGAAGGGGCCTGGCAGCCTGCTGGTGTCTA
TGGAGCAGCTGGCCAGCTATGGCAGAAAGGACCGGATCAATTCTATCATGTCCGTGGTGACAAACACCCT
GGTGGAGGAGCTGGAGGAGTCCCAGAGGAAGTGTCCCCCATGTTGGTACAAGTTTGCCAATACATTTCTG
ATCTGGGAGTGTCACCCATATTGGATCAAGCTGAAGGAGATCGTGAATCTGATCGTGATGGACCCATTCG
TGGATCTGGCCATCACAATCTGCATCGTGCTGAACACCCTGTTTATGGCCATGGAGCACCACCCCATGAC
ACCACAGTTTGAGCACGTGCTGGCCGTGGGCAATCTGGTGTTCACCGGCATCTTTACCGCCGAGATGTTC
CTGAAGCTGATCGCCATGGACCCATACTACTATTTTCAGGAGGGCTGGAATATCTTCGATGGCTTTATCG
TGAGCCTGTCCCTGATGGAGCTGGGCCTGGCCGATGTGGAGGGCCTGTCTGTGCTGCGCAGCTTTCGGCT
GCTGCGCGTGTTCAAGCTGGCCAAGAGCTGGCCAACCCTGAATATGCTGATCAAGATCATCGGCAACTCC
GTGGGCGCCCTGGGCAATCTGACCCTGGTGCTGGCCATCATCGTGTTCATCTTTGCCGTGGTGGGCATGC
AGCTGTTCGGCAAGTCCTACAAGGAGTGCGTGTGCAAGATCTCCCAGGAGTGTAAGCTGCCACGGTGGCA
CATGAACGATTTCTTTCACTCTTTCCTGATCGTGTTCCGGGTGCTGTGCGGCGAGTGGATCGAGACCATG
TGGGACTGCATGGAGGTGGCCGGCCAGGCCATGTGCCTGATCGTGTTCATGATGGTAATGGTAATCGGCA
ATCTGGTGGTGCTGAATCTGTTCCTGGCCCTGCTGCTGTCTTCTTTTAGCGCCGACAACCTGGCCGCCAC
AGACGATGACGGCGAGATGAATAACCTGCAGATCTCCGTGATCAGAATCAAGAAGGGCGTGGCCTGGGCC
AAGGTGAAGGTGCACGCCTTTATGCAGGCCCACTTTAAGCAGAGGGAGGCCGATGAGGTGAAGCCACTGG
ACGAGCTGTACGAGAAGAAGGCCAATTGTATCGCCAACCACACAGGCGTGGATATACACCGCAATGGCGA
TTTCCAGAAGAACGGCAATGGCACCACCTCCGGCATCGGCTCCTCTGTGGAGAAGTACATCATCGACGAG
GACCACATGTCCTTCATCAATAATCCAAATCTGACCGTGCGGGTGCCTATCGCCGTGGGCGAGTCTGACT
TTGAGAATCTGAACACCGAGGACGTGTCCAGCGAGTCCGACCCAGAGGGCTCCAAGGACAAGCTGGATGA
TACATCCTCTAGCGAGGGCTCTACCATCGACATCAAGCCTGAGGTGGAGGAGGTGCCTGTGGAGCAGCCA
GAGGAGTACCTGGACCCTGATGCCTGTTTCACCGAGGGCTGCGTGCAGAGATTCAAGTGCTGTCAGGTGA
ACATCGAGGAGGGCCTGGGCAAGTCTTGGTGGATACTGCGGAAGACATGCTTCCTGATCGTGGAGCACAA
CTGGTTTGAGACCTTTATCATCTTCATGATCCTGCTGTCCTCCGGCGCCCTGGCCTTTGAGGACATCTAT
ATCGAGCAGAGAAAGACCATCAGAACCATCCTGGAGTACGCCGACAAGGTGTTCACATATATCTTTATCC
TGGAGATGCTGCTGAAGTGGACCGCCTACGGCTTTGTGAAGTTCTTTACCAATGCCTGGTGCTGGCTGGA
CTTTCTGATCGTGGCCGTGTCTCTGGTGTCCCTGATCGCCAACGCCCTGGGCTATTCTGAGCTGGGCGCC
ATCAAGTCTCTGAGAACCCTGAGAGCCCTGCGCCCCCTGAGAGCCCTGAGCAGATTTGAGGGCATGAGGG
TGGTGGTGAATGCCCTGGTGGGCGCCATCCCTAGCATCATGAACGTGCTGCTGGTGTGCCTGATCTTTTG
GCTGATCTTTTCTATCATGGGCGTGAATCTGTTCGCCGGCAAGTACCACTACTGCTTTAATGAGACCTCC
GAGATCCGGTTCGAGATCGATGAGGTGAACAACAAGACAGACTGTGAGAAGCTGATGGAGGGCAACAATA
CAGAGATCCGGTGGAAGAATGTGAAGATCAATTTCGATAACGTGGGCGCCGGCTACCTGGCCCTGCTGCA
GGTGGCCACCTTTAAGGGCTGGATGGATATAATGTACGCCGCCGTGGATTCCCGCAAGCCCGATGAGCAG
CCAGACTATGAGGGCAACATCTACATGTACATCTATTTCGTGATCTTCATCATCTTCGGCAGCTTTTTCA
CCCTGAATCTGTTTATCGGCGTGATCATCGATAACTTCAACCAGCAGAAGAAGAAGTTCGGCGGCCAGGA
CATCTTCATGACAGAGGAGCAGAAGAAGTACTATAACGCCATGAAGAAGCTGGGCTCCAAGAAGCCTCAG
AAGCCAATCCCTAGACCACTGAATAAGATCCAGGGCATCGTGTTCGACTTCGTGACCCAGCAGGCCTTTG
ACATCGTGATCATGATGCTGATCTGTCTGAACATGGTGACCATGATGGTGGAGACAGATACCCAGTCCTA
GCAGATGGAGAATATCCTGTATTGGATCAACCTGGTGTTTGTGATCTTTTTCACATGTGAGTGCGTGCTG
AAGATGTTCGCCCTGCGCCACTATTATTTCACAATCGGCTGGAACATCTTTGACTTCGTGGTGGTAATCC
TGTCTATCGTGGGCATGTTTCTGGCCGACATCATCGAGAAGTACTTCGTGAGCCCAACACTGTTCAGAGT
GATCCGGCTGGCCAGGATCGGCAGAATCCTGCGGCTGATCAAGGGCGCCAAGGGCATCAGAACCCTGCTG
TTCGCCCTGATGATGTCTCTGCCAGCCCTGTTCAATATCGGCCTGCTGCTGTTTCTGGTAATGTTCATCT
TTTCCATCTTTGGCATGTCCAACTTCGCCTATGTGAAGCACGAGGCCGGCATCGATGATATGTTTAACTT
CGAGACATTCGGCAACTCCATGATCTGTCTGTTCCAGATCACCACCTCTGCCGGCTGGGATGGCCTGCTG
CTGCCTATCCTGAATAGACCACCAGATTGTAGCCTGGATAAGGAGCACCCTGGCAGCGGCTTCAAGGGCG
ATTGTGGCAATCCTTCCGTGGGCATCTTCTTCTTCGTGTCCTACATCATCATCTCTTTCCTGATCGTGGT
GAACATGTACATCGCCATCATCCTGGAGAATTTCTCTGTGGCCACCGAGGAGTCTGCCGACCCACTGTCT
GAGGATGACTTCGAGACCTTCTATGAGATCTGGGAGAAGTTTGACCCTGATGCCACCCAGTTTATCGAGT
ATTGCAAGCTGGCCGACTTTGCCGACGCCCTGGAGCACCCACTGAGAGTGCCAAAGCCAAATACCATCGA
GCTGATCGCCATGGATCTGCCCATGGTGAGCGGCGATAGAATCCACTGCCTGGACATCCTGTTTGCCTTC
ACAAAGAGAGTGCTGGGCGATAGCGGCGAGCTGGACATCCTGAGGCAGCAGATGGAGGAGAGGTTCGTGG
CCTCTAACCCCAGCAAGGTGTCCTACGAGCCTATCACCACAACCCTGCGGAGAAAGCAGGAGGAGGTGTC
CGCCGTGGTGCTGCAGAGAGCCTACAGAGGCCACCTGGCCCGGAGAGGCTTTATCTGCAGAAAGATCACC
TCCAACAAGCTGGAGAATGGCGGCACCCACCGCGAGAAGAAGGAGTCTACCCCCTCTACCGCCAGCCTGC
CTTCCTACGACTCCGTGACCAAGCCAGATAAGGAGAAGCAGCAGCGCGCAGAGGAGGGACGGAGAGAAAG
AGCTAAGAGACAGAAAGAAGTGAGAGAGTCAAAGTGCTCTAGATACCCATACGACGTCCCAGACTACGCT
TAAGGGCCCGTTTAAACCCGCTGATCAGCCTCGACTGTGCCTTCTAGTTGCCAGCCATCTGTTGTTTGCC
CCTCCCCCGTGCCTTCCTTGACCCTGGAAGGTGCCACTCCCACTGTCCTTTCCTAATAAAATGAGGAAAT
TGCATCGCATTGTCTGAGTAGGTGTCATTCTATTCTGGGGGGTGGGGTGGGGCAGGACAGCAAGGGGGAG
GATTGGGAAGACAATAGCAGGCATGCTGGGGATGCGGTGGGCTCTATGGCTTCTGAGGCGGAAAGAACCA
GCTGGGGCTCTAGGGGGTATCCCC
[124 nt withheld, positions 7235-7358]
C
[91 nt withheld, positions 7360-7450]
A
[49 nt withheld, positions 7452-7500]
CCTTTGACGTTGGAGTCCACGTTCTTT
[37 nt withheld, positions 7528-7564]
ACCCTATCTCGGTCTATTCTTTTGATTTATAAGGGATTTTGCCGATTTCGGCCTATTGGTTAAAAAATGA
GCTGATTTAACAAAAATTTAACGCGAATTAATTCTGTGGAATGTGTGTCAGTTAGGGTGTGGAAAGTCCC
CAGGCTCCCCAGCAGGCAGAAGTATGCAAAGCATGCATCTCAATTAGTCAGCAACCAGGTGTGGAAAGTC
CCCAGGCTCCCCAGCAGGCAGAAGTATGCAAAGCATGCATCTCAATTAGTCAGCAACCATAGTCCCGCCC
CTAACTCCGCCCATCCCGCCCCTAACTCCGCCCAGTTCCGCCCATTCTCCGCCCCATGGCTGACTAATTT
TTTTTATTTATGCAGAGGCCGAGGCCGCCTCTGCCTCTGAGCTATTCCAGAAGTAGTGAGGAGGCTTTTT
TGGAGGCCTAGGCTTTTGCAAAAAGCTCCCGGGAGCTTGTATATCCATTTTCGGATCTGATCAAGAGACA
GGATGAGGATCGTTTCGCATGATTGAACAAGATGGATTGCACGCAGGTTCTCCGGCCGCTTGGGTGGAGA
GGCTATTCGGCTATGACTGGGCACAACAGACAATCGGCTGCTCTGATGCCGCCGTGTTCCGGCTGTCAGC
GCAGGGGCGCCCGGTTCTTTTTGTCAAGACCGACCTGTCCGGTGCCCTGAATGAACTGCAGGACGAGGCA
GCGCGGCTATCGTGGCTGGCCACGACGGGCGTTCCTTGCGCAGCTGTGCTCGACGTTGTCACTGAAGCGG
GAAGGGACTGGCTGCTATTGGGCGAAGTGCCGGGGCAGGATCTCCTGTCATCTCACCTTGCTCCTGCCGA
GAAAGTATCCATCATGGCTGATGCAATGCGGCGGCTGCATACGCTTGATCCGGCTACCTGCCCATTCGAC
CACCAAGCGAAACATCGCATCGAGCGAGCACGTACTCGGATGGAAGCCGGTCTTGTCGATCAGGATGATC
TGGACGAAGAGCATCAGGGGCTCGCGCCAGCCGAACTGTTCGCCAGGCTCAAGGCGCGCATGCCCGACGG
CGAGGATCTCGTCGTGACCCATGGCGATGCCTGCTTGCCGAATATCATGGTGGAAAATGGCCGCTTTTCT
GGATTCATCGACTGTGGCCGGCTGGGTGTGGCGGACCGCTATCAGGACATAGCGTTGGCTACCCGTGATA
TTGCTGAAGAGCTTGGCGGCGAATGGGCTGACCGCTTCCTCGTGCTTTACGGTATCGCCGCTCCCGATTC
GCAGCGCATCGCCTTCTATCGCCTTCTTGACGAGTTCTTCTGAGCGGGACTCTGGGGTTCGAAATGACCG
ACCAAGCGACGCCCAACCTGCCATCACGAGATTTCGATTCCACCGCCGCCTTCTATGAAAGGTTGGGCTT
CGGAATCGTTTTCCGGGACGCCGGCTGGATGATCCTCCAGCGCGGGGATCTCATGCTGGAGTTCTTCGCC
CACCCCAACTTGTTTATTGCAGCTTATAATGGTTACAAATAAAGCAATAGCATCACAAATTTCACAAATA
AAGCATTTTTTTCACTGCATTCTAGTTGTGGTTTGTCCAAACTCATCAATGTATCTTATCATGTCTGTAT
ACCGTCGACCTCTAGCTAGAGCTTGGCGTAATCATGGTCATAGCTGTTTCCTGTGTGAAATTGTTATCCG
CTCACAATTCCACACAACATACGAGCCGGAAGCATAAAGTGTAAAGCCTGGGGTGCCTAATGAGTGAGCT
AACTCACATTAATTGCGTTGCGCTCACTGCCCGCTTTCCAGTCGGGAAACCTGTCGTGCCAGCTGCATTA
ATGAATCGGCCAACGCGCGGGGAGAGGCGGTTTGCGTATTGGGCGCTCTTCCGCTTCCTCGCTCACTGAC
TCGCTGCGCTCGGTCGTTCGGCTGCGGCGAGCGGTATCAGCTCACTCAAAGGCGGTAATACGGTTATCCA
CAGAATCAGGGGATAACGCAGGAAAGAACATGTGAGCAAAAGGCCAGCAAAAGGCCAGGAACCGTAAAAA
GGCCGCGTTGCTGGCGTTTTTCCATAGGCTCCGCCCCCCTGACGAGCATCACAAAAATCGACGCTCAAGT
CAGAGGTGGCGAAACCCGACAGGACTATAAAGATACCAGGCGTTTCCCCCTGGAAGCTCCCTCGTGCGCT
CTCCTGTTCCGACCCTGCCGCTTACCGGATACCTGTCCGCCTTTCTCCCTTCGGGAAGCGTGGCGCTTTC
TCATAGCTCACGCTGTAGGTATCTCAGTTCGGTGTAGGTCGTTCGCTCCAAGCTGGGCTGTGTGCACGAA
CCCCCCGTTCAGCCCGACCGCTGCGCCTTATCCGGTAACTATCGTCTTGAGTCCAACCCGGTAAGACACG
ACTTATCGCCACTGGCAGCAGCCACTGGTAACAGGATTAGCAGAGCGAGGTATGTAGGCGGTGCTACAGA
GTTCTTGAAGTGGTGGCCTAACTACGGCTACACTAGAAGAACAGTATTTGGTATCTGCGCTCTGCTGAAG
CCAGTTACCTTCGGAAAAAGAGTTGGTAGCTCTTGATCCGGCAAACAAACCACCGCTGGTAGCGGTGGTT
TTTTTGTTTGCAAGCAGCAGATTACGCGCAGAAAAAAAGGATCTCAAGAAGATCCTTTGATCTTTTCTAC
GGGGTCTGACGCTCAGTGGAACGAAAACTCACGTTAAGGGATTTTGGTCATGAGATTATCAAAAAGGATC
TTCACCTAGATCCTTTTAAATTAAAAATGAAGTTTTAAATCAATCTAAAGTATATATGAGTAAACTTGGT
CTGACAGTTACCAATGCTTAATCAGTGAGGCACCTATCTCAGCGATCTGTCTATTTCGTTCATCCATAGT
TGCCTGACTCCCCGTCGTGTAGATAACTACGATACGGGAGGGCTTACCATCTGGCCCCAGTGCTGCAATG
ATACCGCGAGACCCACGCTCACCGGCTCCAGATTTATCAGCAATAAACCAGCCAGCCGGAAGGGCCGAGC
GCAGAAGTGGTCCTGCAACTTTATCCGCCTCCATCCAGTCTATTAATTGTTGCCGGGAAGCTAGAGTAAG
TAGTTCGCCAGTTAATAGTTTGCGCAACGTTGTTGCCATTGCTACAGGCATCGTGGTGTCACGCTCGTCG
TTTGGTATGGCTTCATTCAGCTCCGGTTCCCAACGATCAAGGCGAGTTACATGATCCCCCATGTTGTGCA
AAAAAGCGGTTAGCTCCTTCGGTCCTCCGATCGTTGTCAGAAGTAAGTTGGCCGCAGTGTTATCACTCAT
GGTTATGGCAGCACTGCATAATTCTCTTACTGTCATGCCATCCGTAAGATGCTTTTCTGTGACTGGTGAG
TACTCAACCAAGTCATTCTGAGAATAGTGTATGCGGCGACCGAGTTGCTCTTGCCCGGCGTCAATACGGG
ATAATACCGCGCCACATAGCAGAACTTTAAAAGTGCTCATCATTGGAAAACGTTCTTCGGGGCGAAAACT
CTCAAGGATCTTACCGCTGTTGAGATCCAGTTCGATGTAACCCACTCGTGCACCCAACTGATCTTCAGCA
TCTTTTACTTTCACCAGCGTTTCTGGGTGAGCAAAAACAGGAAGGCAAAATGCCGCAAAAAAGGGAATAA
GGGCGACACGGAAATGTTGAATACTCATACTCTTCCTTTTTCAATATTATTGAAGCATTTATCAGGGTTA
TTGTCTCATGAGCGGATACATATTTGAATGTATTTAGAAAAATAAACAAATAGGGGTTCCGCGCACATTT
CCCCGAAAAGTGCCACCTGACGTC
Features (pLannotate 1.2.2; 20 found; start..end, strand, type, name):
     28..80      -  misc_feature   bom (fragment): basis of mobility region from pBR322
    235..614     +  enhancer       CMV enhancer: human cytomegalovirus immediate early enhancer
    615..818     +  promoter       CMV promoter: human cytomegalovirus (CMV) immediate early promoter
    814..847     +  LTR            5' LTR (truncated) (fragment): truncated 5' long terminal repeat (LTR) from HIV-1
    863..881     +  promoter       T7 promoter: promoter for bacteriophage T7 RNA polymerase
    964..6897    +  CDS            Scn8a: SCN8A_MOUSE - Also known as Nbna1. Experimental evidence at protein level: Swiss-Prot protein existence level 1. Mediates the voltage-dependent sodium ion permeability of excitable membranes. Assuming opened or closed conformations in response to the voltage difference across the membrane, the protein forms a sodium-selective channel through which Na(+) ions may pass in accordance with their electrochemical gradient. In macrophages, isoform 5 may participate in the control of podosome and invadopodia formation. From Mus musculus (Mouse).
   6965..7189    +  polyA_signal   bGH poly(A) signal: bovine growth hormone polyadenylation signal
   7193..7214    +  promoter       SV40 promoter (fragment): SV40 enhancer and early promoter
   7235..7663    +  rep_origin     f1 ori (sequence partly withheld): f1 bacteriophage origin of replication; arrow indicates direction of (+) strand synthesis
   7677..8006    +  promoter       SV40 promoter: SV40 enhancer and early promoter
   8073..8864    +  CDS            neo: KKA2_KLEPN - Also known as kan, nptII. Experimental evidence at protein level: Swiss-Prot protein existence level 1. Resistance to kanamycin, neomycin, paromomycin, ribostamycin, butirosin and gentamicin B. From Klebsiella pneumoniae.
   8888..9046    +  CDS            ble (fragment): BLE_KLEPN - Experimental evidence at protein level: Swiss-Prot protein existence level 1. Binding protein with a strong affinity to the bleomycin family of antibiotics. Binds to CL990; an antimitotic-antibiotic compound. From Klebsiella pneumoniae.
   9041..9162    +  polyA_signal   SV40 poly(A) signal: SV40 polyadenylation signal
   9233..9255    -  protein_bind   lac operator (fragment): The lac repressor binds to the lac operator to inhibit transcription in E. coli. This inhibition can be relieved by adding lactose or isopropyl-β-D-thiogalactopyranoside (IPTG). lac repressor encoded by lacI
   9259..9289    -  promoter       lac promoter: promoter for the E. coli lac operon
   9304..9325    -  protein_bind   CAP binding site: CAP binding activates transcription in the presence of cAMP. E. coli catabolite activator protein
   9338..9430    -  CDS            lacI (fragment): lac repressor; lacI; The lac repressor binds to the lac operator to inhibit transcription in E. coli. This inhibition can be relieved by adding lactose or isopropyl-β-D-thiogalactopyranoside (IPTG).
   9613..10201   -  rep_origin     ori: high-copy-number ColE1/pMB1/pBR322/pUC origin of replication
  10372..11232   -  CDS            AmpR: β-lactamase; bla; confers resistance to ampicillin, carbenicillin, and related antibiotics
  11233..11337   -  promoter       AmpR promoter: bla
