[The description below was written by a language model from this plasmid's Addgene catalogue record and pLannotate feature annotations shown in this document.]
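Description:
pcDNA3.1(+)_Nav1.6(K1546TAG, Y371C)-HA is an 11.4 kb mammalian expression plasmid built on a pcDNA3.1(+)-P2A-eGFP backbone in which the P2A-eGFP segment was replaced by an HA epitope tag. It is maintained in E. coli through a high-copy ColE1/pUC-type origin with ampicillin selection from the β-lactamase gene. It also carries an f1 origin and the standard pcDNA3.1 selection cassette, in which the SV40 early promoter drives the neomycin/kanamycin phosphotransferase gene followed by an SV40 polyadenylation signal, which would allow G418 selection in mammalian cells. The record notes that the Scn8a coding sequence is prone to mutation and rearrangement during bacterial propagation. Small annotated fragments (bom, lac promoter/operator, lacI, ble, a short HIV-1 LTR match) appear to be backbone remnants or incidental annotation hits rather than functional parts.

The payload is the mouse Scn8a cDNA encoding the voltage-gated sodium channel Nav1.6, placed downstream of the CMV immediate early enhancer and promoter (with a T7 promoter just upstream of the insert) and terminated by the bGH polyadenylation signal. The channel carries two changes. Y371C renders it resistant to tetrodotoxin, which in principle allows its currents to be distinguished from those of endogenous TTX-sensitive channels. K1546TAG replaces a lysine codon with an amber stop codon. An amber codon of this kind is normally read through by a co-expressed orthogonal tRNA/synthetase pair that inserts a non-canonical amino acid, which is not encoded on this plasmid. That residue then provides a bioorthogonal handle for click labeling with a fluorescent dye. The C-terminal HA tag, which the feature table does not annotate separately, lies after the amber site and so should mark only full-length, suppressed protein. The associated work used such constructs for direct fluorescent labeling of Nav1.6 in living primary neurons.
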