Addgene plasmid #239767: pcDNA3.1(+)_Nav1.6(K1546TAG, Y371C)-HA
Purpose: Expresses TTX-resistant (Y371C) variant of mouse Nav1.6 with a TAG codon at position 1546 and a C-terminal HA tag in mammalian cells. Can be used for click labeling.
Depositing lab: Ivana Nikić-Spiegel. Depositing organization: Universitaetsklinikum Tuebingen. Publication: Direct fluorescent labeling of NF186 and NaV1.6 in living primary neurons using bioorthogonal click chemistry. Stajkovic N, Liu Y, Arsic A, Meng N, Lyu H, Zhang N, Grimm D, Lerche H, Nikic-Spiegel I. J Cell Sci. 2023 Jun 15;136(12):jcs260600. doi: 10.1242/jcs.260600. Epub 2023 Jun 28. PubMed 37288813.
Backbone
  Vector backbone: pcDNA3.1(+)-P2A-eGFP (P2A-eGFP was replaced by the HA tag)
  Vector type: Mammalian Expression
Growth in bacteria
  Bacterial resistance: Ampicillin, 100 μg/mL
  Growth temperature: 30°C
  Growth strain: XL10 Gold
  Growth instructions: Growth temperature: 27-28 °C. All the steps involving propagation of Nav1.6 in bacteria were performed at 27-28 °C to avoid the introduction of additional mutations and rearrangements of Scn8a (details are provided in Stajkovic et al., 2023).
  Copy number: High Copy
Gene/Insert
  Gene/Insert name: Scn8a
  Species: M. musculus (mouse)
  Mutation: K1546TAG, Y371C
  Entrez Gene: Scn8a (a.k.a. C630029C19Rik, NaCh6, Nav1.6, dmu, med, mnd-2, mnd2, nmf2, nmf335, nmf58, nur14, seal)
  Promoter: CMV
  Tag / fusion protein: HA-tag (C terminal on backbone)
  Cloning method: Restriction Enzyme; 5′ cloning site Unknown (unknown if destroyed)
Resource information
  A portion of this plasmid was derived from a plasmid made by: GenScript
Terms and licenses: Academic/Nonprofit Terms; Industry Terms: Not Available to Industry
Depositor comments: A portion of this plasmid was derived from a plasmid made by GenScript.
How to cite: pcDNA3.1(+)_Nav1.6(K1546TAG, Y371C)-HA was a gift from Ivana Nikić-Spiegel (Addgene plasmid # 239767 ; http://n2t.net/addgene:239767 ; RRID:Addgene_239767)
